>Addgene plasmid #185526 | pWPI-TBX2 | addgene full sequence | sequence record 363974 | Addgene NGS Result
TGGAAGGGCTAATTCACTCCCAAAGAAGACAAGATATCCTTGATCTGTGGATCTACCACACACAAGGCTA
CTTCCCTGATTAGCAGAACTACACACCAGGGCCAGGGGTCAGATATCCACTGACCTTTGGATGGTGCTAC
AAGCTAGTACCAGTTGAGCCAGATAAGGTAGAAGAGGCCAATAAAGGAGAGAACACCAGCTTGTTACACC
CTGTGAGCCTGCATGGGATGGATGACCCGGAGAGAGAAGTGTTAGAGTGGAGGTTTGACAGCCGCCTAGC
ATTTCATCACGTGGCCCGAGAGCTGCATCCGGAGTACTTCAAGAACTGCTGATATCGAGCTTGCTACAAG
GGACTTTCCGCTGGGGACTTTCCAGGGAGGCGTGGCCTGGGCGGGACTGGGGAGTGGCGAGCCCTCAGAT
CCTGCATATAAGCAGCTGCTTTTTGCCTGTACTGGGTCTCTCTGGTTAGACCAGATCTGAGCCTGGGAGC
TCTCTGGCTAACTAGGGAACCCACTGCTTAAGCCTCAATAAAGCTTGCCTTGAGTGCTTCAAGTAGTGTG
TGCCCGTCTGTTGTGTGACTCTGGTAACTAGAGATCCCTCAGACCCTTTTAGTCAGTGTGGAAAATCTCT
AGCAGTGGCGCCCGAACAGGGACTTGAAAGCGAAAGGGAAACCAGAGGAGCTCTCTCGACGCAGGACTCG
GCTTGCTGAAGCGCGCACGGCAAGAGGCGAGGGGCGGCGACTGGTGAGTACGCCAAAAATTTTGACTAGC
GGAGGCTAGAAGGAGAGAGATGGGTGCGAGAGCGTCAGTATTAAGCGGGGGAGAATTAGATCGCGATGGG
AAAAAATTCGGTTAAGGCCAGGGGGAAAGAAAAAATATAAATTAAAACATATAGTATGGGCAAGCAGGGA
GCTAGAACGATTCGCAGTTAATCCTGGCCTGTTAGAAACATCAGAAGGCTGTAGACAAATACTGGGACAG
CTACAACCATCCCTTCAGACAGGATCAGAAGAACTTAGATCATTATATAATACAGTAGCAACCCTCTATT
GTGTGCATCAAAGGATAGAGATAAAAGACACCAAGGAAGCTTTAGACAAGATAGAGGAAGAGCAAAACAA
AAGTAAGACCACCGCACAGCAAGCGGCCGCTGATCTTCAGACCTGGAGGAGGAGATATGAGGGACAATTG
GAGAAGTGAATTATATAAATATAAAGTAGTAAAAATTGAACCATTAGGAGTAGCACCCACCAAGGCAAAG
AGAAGAGTGGTGCAGAGAGAAAAAAGAGCAGTGGGAATAGGAGCTTTGTTCCTTGGGTTCTTGGGAGCAG
CAGGAAGCACTATGGGCGCAGCGTCAATGACGCTGACGGTACAGGCCAGACAATTATTGTCTGGTATAGT
GCAGCAGCAGAACAATTTGCTGAGGGCTATTGAGGCGCAACAGCATCTGTTGCAACTCACAGTCTGGGGC
ATCAAGCAGCTCCAGGCAAGAATCCTGGCTGTGGAAAGATACCTAAAGGATCAACAGCTCCTGGGGATTT
GGGGTTGCTCTGGAAAACTCATTTGCACCACTGCTGTGCCTTGGAATGCTAGTTGGAGTAATAAATCTCT
GGAACAGATTTGGAATCACACGACCTGGATGGAGTGGGACAGAGAAATTAACAATTACACAAGCTTAATA
CACTCCTTAATTGAAGAATCGCAAAACCAGCAAGAAAAGAATGAACAAGAATTATTGGAATTAGATAAAT
GGGCAAGTTTGTGGAATTGGTTTAACATAACAAATTGGCTGTGGTATATAAAATTATTCATAATGATAGT
AGGAGGCTTGGTAGGTTTAAGAATAGTTTTTGCTGTACTTTCTATAGTGAATAGAGTTAGGCAGGGATAT
TCACCATTATCGTTTCAGACCCACCTCCCAACCCCGAGGGGACCCGACAGGCCCGAAGGAATAGAAGAAG
AAGGTGGAGAGAGAGACAGAGACAGATCCATTCGATTAGTGAACGGATCTCGACGGTATCGATCACGAGA
CTAGCCTCGACCATCGATGTCGACGATAAGCTTTGCAAAGATGGATAAAGTTTTAAACAGAGAGGAATCT
TTGCAGCTAATGGACCTTCTAGGTCTTGAAAGGAGTGGGAATTGGCTCCGGTGCCCGTCAGTGGGCAGAG
CGCACATCGCCCACAGTCCCCGAGAAGTTGGGGGGAGGGGTCGGCAATTGAACCGGTGCCTAGAGAAGGT
GGCGCGGGGTAAACTGGGAAAGTGATGTCGTGTACTGGCTCCGCCTTTTTCCCGAGGGTGGGGGAGAACC
GTATATAAGTGCAGTAGTCGCCGTGAACGTTCTTTTTCGCAACGGGTTTGCCGCCAGAACACAGGTAAGT
GCCGTGTGTGGTTCCCGCGGGCCTGGCCTCTTTACGGGTTATGGCCCTTGCGTGCCTTGAATTACTTCCA
CCTGGCTGCAGTACGTGATTCTTGATCCCGAGCTTCGGGTTGGAAGTGGGTGGGAGAGTTCGAGGCCTTG
CGCTTAAGGAGCCCCTTCGCCTCGTGCTTGAGTTGAGGCCTGGCCTGGGCGCTGGGGCCGCCGCGTGCGA
ATCTGGTGGCACCTTCGCGCCTGTCTCGCTGCTTTCGATAAGTCTCTAGCCATTTAAAATTTTTGATGAC
CTGCTGCGACGCTTTTTTTCTGGCAAGATAGTCTTGTAAATGCGGGCCAAGATCTGCACACTGGTATTTC
GGTTTTTGGGGCCGCGGGCGGCGACGGGGCCCGTGCGTCCCAGCGCACATGTTCGGCGAGGCGGGGCCTG
CGAGCGCGGCCACCGAGAATCGGACGGGGGTAGTCTCAAGCTGGCCGGCCTGCTCTGGTGCCTGGCCTCG
CGCCGCCGTGTATCGCCCCGCCCTGGGCGGCAAGGCTGGCCCGGTCGGCACCAGTTGCGTGAGCGGAAAG
ATGGCCGCTTCCCGGCCCTGCTGCAGGGAGCTCAAAATGGAGGACGCGGCGCTCGGGAGAGCGGGCGGGT
GAGTCACCCACACAAAGGAAAAGGGCCTTTCCGTCCTCAGCCGTCGCTTCATGTGACTCCACGGAGTACC
GGGCGCCGTCCAGGCACCTCGATTAGTTCTCGAGCTTTTGGAGTACGTCGTCTTTAGGTTGGGGGGAGGG
GTTTTATGCGATGGAGTTTCCCCACACTGAGTGGGTGGAGACTGAAGTTAGGCCAGCTTGGCACTTGATG
TAATTCTCCTTGGAATTTGCCCTTTTTGAGTTTGGATCTTGGTTCATTCTCAAGCCTCAGACAGTGGTTC
AAAGTTTTTTTCTTCCATTTCAGGTGTCGTGAGGAATTTCGACATTTAAATTTAATTAAGCCACCATGAG
AGAGCCGGCGCTGGCGGCCAGCGCCATGGCTTACCACCCGTTCCACGCGCCACGGCCCGCCGACTTCCCC
ATGTCCGCCTTTCTGGCGGCGGCGCAGCCCTCCTTCTTCCCGGCACTCGCGCTGCCGCCCGGCGCGCTGG
CCAAGCCGCTGCCCGACCCGGGCCTGGCGGGGGCGGCGGCCGCGGCGGCGGCGGCGGCAGCAGCGGCCGA
GGCGGGGCTGCACGTCTCGGCACTGGGCCCGCACCCGCCCGCCGCGCATCTGCGCTCCCTCAAGAGCCTG
GAGCCCGAGGACGAGGTGGAGGACGACCCCAAGGTGACGCTGGAGGCCAAGGAGCTGTGGGACCAGTTCC
ACAAGCTAGGCACGGAGATGGTCATCACCAAGTCCGGGAGGCGGATGTTCCCCCCCTTCAAGGTGCGAGT
CAGCGGCCTGGACAAGAAGGCCAAGTATATCCTGCTGATGGACATTGTAGCCGCTGACGATTGCCGCTAT
AAGTTCCACAACTCGCGCTGGATGGTGGCGGGCAAGGCCGACCCTGAGATGCCCAAACGCATGTACATCC
ACCCAGACAGCCCAGCCACGGGGGAGCAGTGGATGGCTAAGCCTGTGGCCTTCCACAAGCTGAAGCTGAC
CAACAACATCTCTGACAAGCACGGCTTCACCATCCTAAACTCCATGCACAAGTACCAGCCGCGCTTCCAC
ATAGTGCGAGCCAACGACATCCTGAAGCTGCCTTACAGCACCTTCCGCACCTACGTGTTCCCGGAGACCG
ACTTCATCGCCGTCACTGCCTACCAGAATGACAAGATCACACAGCTGAAGATCGACAACAACCCGTTTGC
CAAGGGCTTCCGGGACACCGGGAACGGCCGGCGGGAGAAAAGGAAGCAGCTGACGCTGCCGTCTCTACGC
TTGTACGAGGAGCACTGCAAACCCGAGCGCGATGGCGCGGAGTCAGACGCCTCGTCGTGCGACCCTCCCC
CCGCGCGGGAACCACCCACCTCCCCGGGCGCAGCGCCCAGTCCGCTGCGCCTGCACCGGGCCCGAGCTGA
GGAGAAGTCGTGCGCCGCGGACAGCGACCCGGAGCCTGAGCGGTTGAGCGAGGAGCGTGCGGGGGCGCCG
CTAGGCCGCAGCCCGGCTCCAGACAGCGCCAGCCCCACTCGCTTGACCGAACCCGAGCGCGCCCGGGAGC
GGCGTAGTCCCGAGAGGGGCAAGGAGCCGGCCGAGAGCGGCGGGGACGGCCCGTTCGGCCTGAGGAGCCT
GGAGAAGGAGCGCGCCGAAGCTCGGAGGAAGGACGAGGGGCGCAAGGAGGCGGCCGAGGGCAAGGAGCAG
GGCCTGGCGCCGCTGGTGGTGCAGACAGACAGTGCGTCCCCCCTGGGCGCCGGACACCTGCCCGGCCTGG
CCTTTTCCAGCCACTTGCACGGGCAGCAGTTCTTTGGGCCGCTGGGAGCCGGCCAGCCGCTCTTCCTGCA
CCCTGGACAGTTCACCATGGGCCCTGGCGCCTTCTCCGCCATGGGCATGGGTCACCTACTGGCCTCGGTG
GCAGGCGGCGGCAACGGCGGAGGTGGCGGGCCTGGGACCGCCGCGGGGCTGGACGCAGGCGGGCTGGGTC
CCGCGGCCAGCGCAGCAAGCACCGCCGCGCCCTTCCCGTTCCACCTCTCCCAGCACATGCTGGCATCTCA
GGGAATTCCAATGCCCACTTTCGGAGGCCTCTTCCCCTACCCCTACACCTACATGGCAGCAGCAGCCGCA
GCCGCCTCGGCTTTGCCCGCCACTAGTGCTGCAGCTGCCGCCGCCGCAGCCGCCGGCTCCCTCTCCCGGA
GCCCCTTCCTGGGCAGTGCCCGGCCCCGACTGCGTTTCAGCCCCTATCAGATCCCGGTCACCATCCCGCC
TAGCACTAGCCTCCTCACCACCGGGCTGGCCTCTGAGGGCTCCAAGGCCGCTGGTGGAAACAGCCGGGAG
CCTAGCCCCCTGCCCGAGCTGGCTCTCCGCAAAGTAGGGGCCCCATCCCGCGGTGCCCTGTCGCCCAGTG
GCTCGGCCAAGGAGGCGGCCAATGAACTGCAGAGCATCCAGAGACTGGTGAGTGGGCTGGAGAGCCAGCG
AGCCCTCTCCCCAGGCCGGGAGTCGCCCAAGTGATTAATTAATCTCGACGGTATCGGTTAACTTTTAAAA
GAAAAGGGGGGATTGGGGGGTACAGTGCAGGGGAAAGAATAGTAGACATAATAGCAACAGACATACAAAC
TAAAGAATTACAAAAACAAATTACAAAAATTCAAAATTTTATCGATCACGAGACTAGCCTCGAGGTTTAA
ACTACGGGCTGCAGGAATTCCGNCCCCCCCCCCCTAACGTTACTGGCCGAAGCCGCTTGGAATAAGGCCG
GTGTGCGTTTGTCTATATGTTATTTTCCACCATATTGCCGTCTTTTGGCAATGTGAGGGCCCGGAAACCT
GGCCCTGTCTTCTTGACGAGCATTCCTAGGGGTCTTTCCCCTCTCGCCAAAGGAATGCAAGGTCTGTTGA
ATGTCGTGAAGGAAGCAGTTCCTCTGGAAGCTTCTTGAAGACAAACAACGTCTGTAGCGACCCTTTGCAG
GCAGCGGAACCCCCCACCTGGCGACAGGTGCCTCTGCGGCCAAAAGCCACGTGTATAAGATACACCTGCA
AAGGCGGCACAACCCCAGTGCCACGTTGTGAGTTGGATAGTTGTGGAAAGAGTCAAATGGCTCTCCTCAA
GCGTATTCAACAAGGGGCTGAAGGATGCCCAGAAGGTACCCCATTGTATGGGATCTGATCTGGGGCCTCG
GTGCACATGCTTTACATGTGTTTAGTCGAGGTTAAAAAACGTCTAGGCCCCCCGAACCACGGGGACGTGG
TTTTCCTTTGAAAAACACGATGATAATACCATGGTGAGCAAGGGCGAGGAGCTGTTCACCGGGGTGGTGC
CCATCCTGGTCGAGCTGGACGGCGACGTAAACGGCCACAAGTTCAGCGTGTCCGGCGAGGGCGAGGGCGA
TGCCACCTACGGCAAGCTGACCCTGAAGTTCATCTGCACCACCGGCAAGCTGCCCGTGCCCTGGCCCACC
CTCGTGACCACCCTGACCTACGGCGTGCAGTGCTTCAGCCGCTACCCCGACCACATGAAGCAGCACGACT
TCTTCAAGTCCGCCATGCCCGAAGGCTACGTCCAGGAGCGCACCATCTTCTTCAAGGACGACGGCAACTA
CAAGACCCGCGCCGAGGTGAAGTTCGAGGGCGACACCCTGGTGAACCGCATCGAGCTGAAGGGCATCGAC
TTCAAGGAGGACGGCAACATCCTGGGGCACAAGCTGGAGTACAACTACAACAGCCACAACGTCTATATCA
TGGCCGACAAGCAGAAGAACGGCATCAAGGTGAACTTCAAGATCCGCCACAACATCGAGGACGGCAGCGT
GCAGCTCGCCGACCACTACCAGCAGAACACCCCCATCGGCGACGGCCCCGTGCTGCTGCCCGACAACCAC
TACCTGAGCACCCAGTCCGCCCTGAGCAAAGACCCCAACGAGAAGCGCGATCACATGGTCCTGCTGGAGT
TCGTGACCGCCGCCGGGATCACTCTCGGCATGGACGAGCTGTACAAGTCCGGACTCAGATCTCGACTAGC
TAGTAGCTAGCTAGCTAGTCGAGCTCAAGCTTCGAATTCGATATCAAGCTTATCGCGATACCGTCGACCT
CGAGGGAATTCCGATAATCAACCTCTGGATTACAAAATTTGTGAAAGATTGACTGGTATTCTTAACTATG
TTGCTCCTTTTACGCTATGTGGATACGCTGCTTTAATGCCTTTGTATCATGCTATTGCTTCCCGTATGGC
TTTCATTTTCTCCTCCTTGTATAAATCCTGGTTGCTGTCTCTTTATGAGGAGTTGTGGCCCGTTGTCAGG
CAACGTGGCGTGGTGTGCACTGTGTTTGCTGACGCAACCCCCACTGGTTGGGGCATTGCCACCACCTGTC
AGCTCCTTTCCGGGACTTTCGCTTTCCCCCTCCCTATTGCCACGGCGGAACTCATCGCCGCCTGCCTTGC
CCGCTGCTGGACAGGGGCTCGGCTGTTGGGCACTGACAATTCCGTGGTGTTGTCGGGGAAGCTGACGTCC
TTTCCATGGCTGCTCGCCTGTGTTGCCACCTGGATTCTGCGCGGGACGTCCTTCTGCTACGTCCCTTCGG
CCCTCAATCCAGCGGACCTTCCTTCCCGCGGCCTGCTGCCGGCTCTGCGGCCTCTTCCGCGTCTTCGCCT
TCGCCCTCAGACGAGTCGGATCTCCCTTTGGGCCGCCTCCCCGCATCGGGAATTCGAGCTCGGTACCTTT
AAGACCAATGACTTACAAGGCAGCTGTAGATCTTAGCCACTTTTTAAAAGAAAAGGGGGGACTGGAAGGG
CTAATTCACTCCCAACGAAGACAAGATGGGATCAATTCACCATGGGAATAACTTCGTATAGCATACATTA
TACGAAGTTATGCTGCTTTTTGCTTGTACTGGGTCTCTCTGGTTAGACCAGATCTGAGCCTGGGAGCTCT
CTGGCTAACTAGGGAACCCACTGCTTAAGCCTCAATAAAGCTTGCCTTGAGTGCTTCAAGTAGTGTGTGC
CCGTCTGTTGTGTGACTCTGGTAACTAGAGATCCCTCAGACCCTTTTAGTCAGTGTGGAAAATCTCTAGC
AGCATCTAGAATTAATTCCGTGTATTCTATAGTGTCACCTAAATCGTATGTGTATGATACATAAGGTTAT
GTATTAATTGTAGCCGCGTTCTAACGACAATATGTACAAGCCTAATTGTGTAGCATCTGGCTTACTGAAG
CAGACCCTATCATCTCTCTCGTAAACTGCCGTCAGAGTCGGTTTGGTTGGACGAACCTTCTGAGTTTCTG
GTAACGCCGTCCCGCACCCGGAAATGGTCAGCGAACCAATCAGCAGGGTCATCGCTAGCCAGATCCTCTA
CGCCGGACGCATCGTGGCCGGCATCACCGGCGCCACAGGTGCGGTTGCTGGCGCCTATATCGCCGACATC
ACCGATGGGGAAGATCGGGCTCGCCACTTCGGGCTCATGAGCGCTTGTTTCGGCGTGGGTATGGTGGCAG
GCCCCGTGGCCGGGGGACTGTTGGGCGCCATCTCCTTGCATGCACCATTCCTTGCGGCGGCGGTGCTCAA
CGGCCTCAACCTACTACTGGGCTGCTTCCTAATGCAGGAGTCGCATAAGGGAGAGCGTCGAATGGTGCAC
TCTCAGTACAATCTGCTCTGATGCCGCATAGTTAAGCCAGCCCCGACACCCGCCAACACCCGCTGACGCG
CCCTGACGGGCTTGTCTGCTCCCGGCATCCGCTTACAGACAAGCTGTGACCGTCTCCGGGAGCTGCATGT
GTCAGAGGTTTTCACCGTCATCACCGAAACGCGCGAGACGAAAGGGCCTCGTGATACGCCTATTTTTATA
GGTTAATGTCATGATAATAATGGTTTCTTAGACGTCAGGTGGCACTTTTCGGGGAAATGTGCGCGGAACC
CCTATTTGTTTATTTTTCTAAATACATTCAAATATGTATCCGCTCATGAGACAATAACCCTGATAAATGC
TTCAATAATATTGAAAAAGGAAGAGTATGAGTATTCAACATTTCCGTGTCGCCCTTATTCCCTTTTTTGC
GGCATTTTGCCTTCCTGTTTTTGCTCACCCAGAAACGCTGGTGAAAGTAAAAGATGCTGAAGATCAGTTG
GGTGCACGAGTGGGTTACATCGAACTGGATCTCAACAGCGGTAAGATCCTTGAGAGTTTTCGCCCCGAAG
AACGTTTTCCAATGATGAGCACTTTTAAAGTTCTGCTATGTGGCGCGGTATTATCCCGTATTGACGCCGG
GCAAGAGCAACTCGGTCGCCGCATACACTATTCTCAGAATGACTTGGTTGAGTACTCACCAGTCACAGAA
AAGCATCTTACGGATGGCATGACAGTAAGAGAATTATGCAGTGCTGCCATAACCATGAGTGATAACACTG
CGGCCAACTTACTTCTGACAACGATCGGAGGACCGAAGGAGCTAACCGCTTTTTTGCACAACATGGGGGA
TCATGTAACTCGCCTTGATCGTTGGGAACCGGAGCTGAATGAAGCCATACCAAACGACGAGCGTGACACC
ACGATGCCTGTAGCAATGGCAACAACGTTGCGCAAACTATTAACTGGCGAACTACTTACTCTAGCTTCCC
GGCAACAATTAATAGACTGGATGGAGGCGGATAAAGTTGCAGGACCACTTCTGCGCTCGGCCCTTCCGGC
TGGCTGGTTTATTGCTGATAAATCTGGAGCCGGTGAGCGTGGGTCTCGCGGTATCATTGCAGCACTGGGG
CCAGATGGTAAGCCCTCCCGTATCGTAGTTATCTACACGACGGGGAGTCAGGCAACTATGGATGAACGAA
ATAGACAGATCGCTGAGATAGGTGCCTCACTGATTAAGCATTGGTAACTGTCAGACCAAGTTTACTCATA
TATACTTTAGATTGATTTAAAACTTCATTTTTAATTTAAAAGGATCTAGGTGAAGATCCTTTTTGATAAT
CTCATGACCAAAATCCCTTAACGTGAGTTTTCGTTCCACTGAGCGTCAGACCCCGTAGAAAAGATCAAAG
GATCTTCTTGAGATCCTTTTTTTCTGCGCGTAATCTGCTGCTTGCAAACAAAAAAACCACCGCTACCAGC
GGTGGTTTGTTTGCCGGATCAAGAGCTACCAACTCTTTTTCCGAAGGTAACTGGCTTCAGCAGAGCGCAG
ATACCAAATACTGTTCTTCTAGTGTAGCCGTAGTTAGGCCACCACTTCAAGAACTCTGTAGCACCGCCTA
CATACCTCGCTCTGCTAATCCTGTTACCAGTGGCTGCTGCCAGTGGCGATAAGTCGTGTCTTACCGGGTT
GGACTCAAGACGATAGTTACCGGATAAGGCGCAGCGGTCGGGCTGAACGGGGGGTTCGTGCACACAGCCC
AGCTTGGAGCGAACGACCTACACCGAACTGAGATACCTACAGCGTGAGCTATGAGAAAGCGCCACGCTTC
CCGAAGGGAGAAAGGCGGACAGGTATCCGGTAAGCGGCAGGGTCGGAACAGGAGAGCGCACGAGGGAGCT
TCCAGGGGGAAACGCCTGGTATCTTTATAGTCCTGTCGGGTTTCGCCACCTCTGACTTGAGCGTCGATTT
TTGTGATGCTCGTCAGGGGGGCGGAGCCTATGGAAAAACGCCAGCAACGCGGCCTTTTTACGGTTCCTGG
CCTTTTGCTGGCCTTTTGCTCACATGTTCTTTCCTGCGTTATCCCCTGATTCTGTGGATAACCGTATTAC
CGCCTTTGAGTGAGCTGATACCGCTCGCCGCAGCCGAACGACCGAGCGCAGCGAGTCAGTGAGCGAGGAA
GCGGAAGAGCGCCCAATACGCAAACCGCCTCTCCCCGCGCGTTGGCCGATTCATTAATGCAGCTGTGGAA
TGTGTGTCAGTTAGGGTGTGGAAAGTCCCCAGGCTCCCCAGCAGGCAGAAGTATGCAAAGCATGCATCTC
AATTAGTCAGCAACCAGGTGTGGAAAGTCCCCAGGCTCCCCAGCAGGCAGAAGTATGCAAAGCATGCATC
TCAATTAGTCAGCAACCATAGTCCCGCCCCTAACTCCGCCCATCCCGCCCCTAACTCCGCCCAGTTCCGC
CCATTCTCCGCCCCATGGCTGACTAATTTTTTTTATTTATGCAGAGGCCGAGGCCGCCTCGGCCTCTGAG
CTATTCCAGAAGTAGTGAGGAGGCTTTTTTGGAGGCCTAGGCTTTTGCAAAAAGCTTGGACACAAGACAG
GCTTGCGAGATATGTTTGAGAATACCACTTTATCCCGCGTCAGGGAGAGGCAGTGCGTAAAAAGACGCGG
ACTCATGTGAAATACTGGTTTTTAGTGCGCCAGATCTCTATAATCTCGCGCAACCTATTTTCCCCTCGAA
CACTTTTTAAGCCGTAGATAAACAGGCTGGGACACTTCACATGAGCGAAAAATACATCGTCACCTGGGAC
ATGTTGCAGATCCATGCACGTAAACTCGCAAGCCGACTGATGCCTTCTGAACAATGGAAAGGCATTATTG
CCGTAAGCCGTGGCGGTCTGTACCGGGTGCGTTACTGGCGCGTGAACTGGGTATTCGTCATGTCGATACC
GTTTGTATTTCCAGCTACGATCACGACAACCAGCGCGAGCTTAAAGTGCTGAAACGCGCAGAAGGCGATG
GCGAAGGCTTCATCGTTATTGATGACCTGGTGGATACCGGTGGTACTGCGGTTGCGATTCGTGAAATGTA
TCCAAAAGCGCACTTTGTCACCATCTTCGCAAAACCGGCTGGTCGTCCGCTGGTTGATGACTATGTTGTT
GATATCCCGCAAGATACCTGGATTGAACAGCCGTGGGATATGGGCGTCGTATTCGTCCCGCCAATCTCCG
GTCGCTAATCTTTTCAACGCCTGGCACTGCCGGGCGTTGTTCTTTTTAACTTCAGGCGGGTTACAATAGT
TTCCAGTAAGTATTCTGGAGGCTGCATCCATGACACAGGCAAACCTGAGCGAAACCCTGTTCAAACCCCG
CTTTAAACATCCTGAAACCTCGACGCTAGTCCGCCGCTTTAATCACGGCGCACAACCGCCTGTGCAGTCG
GCCCTTGATGGTAAAACCATCCCTCACTGGTATCGCATGATTAACCGTCTGATGTGGATCTGGCGCGGCA
TTGACCCACGCGAAATCCTCGACGTCCAGGCACGTATTGTGATGAGCGATGCCGAACGTACCGACGATGA
TTTATACGATACGGTGATTGGCTACCGTGGCGGCAACTGGATTTATGAGTGGGCCCCGGATCTTTGTGAA
GGAACCTTACTTCTGTGGTGTGACATAATTGGACAAACTACCTACAGAGATTTAAAGCTCTAAGGTAAAT
ATAAAATTTTTAAGTGTATAATGTGTTAAACTACTGATTCTAATTGTTTGTGTATTTTAGATTCCAACCT
ATGGAACTGATGAATGGGAGCAGTGGTGGAATGCCTTTAATGAGGAAAACCTGTTTTGCTCAGAAGAAAT
GCCATCTAGTGATGATGAGGCTACTGCTGACTCTCAACATTCTACTCCTCCAAAAAAGAAGAGAAAGGTA
GAAGACCCCAAGGACTTTCCTTCAGAATTGCTAAGTTTTTTGAGTCATGCTGTGTTTAGTAATAGAACTC
TTGCTTGCTTTGCTATTTACACCACAAAGGAAAAAGCTGCACTGCTATACAAGAAAATTATGGAAAAATA
TTCTGTAACCTTTATAAGTAGGCATAACAGTTATAATCATAACATACTGTTTTTTCTTACTCCACACAGG
CATAGAGTGTCTGCTATTAATAACTATGCTCAAAAATTGTGTACCTTTAGCTTTTTAATTTGTAAAGGGG
TTAATAAGGAATATTTGATGTATAGTGCCTTGACTAGAGATCATAATCAGCCATACCACATTTGTAGAGG
TTTTACTTGCTTTAAAAAACCTCCCACACCTCCCCCTGAACCTGAAACATAAAATGAATGCAATTGTTGT
TGTTAACTTGTTTATTGCAGCTTATAATGGTTACAAATAAAGCAATAGCATCACAAATTTCACAAATAAA
GCATTTTTTTCACTGCATTCTAGTTGTGGTTTGTCCAAACTCATCAATGTATCTTATCATGTCTGGATCA
ACTGGATAACTCAAGCTAACCAAAATCATCCCAAACTTCCCACCCCATACCCTATTACCACTGCCAATTA
CCTGTGGTTTCATTTACTCTAAACCTGTGATTCCTCTGAATTATTTTCATTTTAAAGAAATTGTATTTGT
TAAATATGTACTACAAACTTAGTAGT
Features (pLannotate 1.2.2; 35 found; start..end, strand, type, name):
    377..634     +  LTR            5' LTR (truncated): truncated 5' long terminal repeat (LTR) from HIV-1
    681..806     +  misc_feature   HIV-1 Ψ: packaging signal of human immunodeficiency virus type 1
    790..1153    +  CDS            HIV-1 gag (fragment): gag protein from human immunodeficiency virus 1; gag
   1299..1532    +  misc_feature   RRE: The Rev response element (RRE) of HIV-1 allows for Rev-dependent mRNA export from the nucleus to the cytoplasm.
   1909..2009    +  CDS            Rev (fragment): human immunodeficiency virus 1 (HIV-1) Rev protein; rev; enhances nuclear export of unspliced and incompletely spliced viral mRNAs
   2071..2137    +  CDS            small t antigen (fragment): SV40 (simian virus 40) small t antigen
   2144..3322    +  promoter       EF-1α promoter: strong constitutive promoter for human elongation factor EF-1α
   3356..5491    +  CDS            TBX2: TBX2_HUMAN - Experimental evidence at protein level: Swiss-Prot protein existence level 1. Involved in the transcriptional regulation of genes required for mesoderm differentiation. Probably plays a role in limb pattern formation. Acts as a negative regulator of PML function in cellular senescence. May be required for cardiac atrioventricular canal formation. From Homo sapiens (Human).
   5523..5640    +  misc_feature   cPPT/CTS: central polypurine tract and central termination sequence of HIV-1
   5707..6258    +  misc_feature   IRES: internal ribosome entry site (IRES) of the encephalomyocarditis virus (EMCV)
   6261..6977    +  CDS            EGFP: EGFP is a basic (constitutively fluorescent) green fluorescent protein published in 1996, derived from Aequorea victoria. It is reported to be a rapidly-maturing weak dimer with moderate acid sensitivity.
   6978..6995    +  misc_feature   MCS (fragment): multiple cloning site
   7034..7076    +  misc_feature   MCS (fragment): pBluescript multiple cloning site
   7086..7674    +  misc_feature   WPRE: woodchuck hepatitis virus posttranscriptional regulatory element
   7693..7797    +  CDS            nef (fragment): NEF_HV1LA - Experimental evidence at protein level: Swiss-Prot protein existence level 1. Extracellular Nef protein targets CD4(+) T-lymphocytes for apoptosis by interacting with CXCR4 surface receptors. From Human immunodeficiency virus type 1 group M subtype B (isolate Lai) (HIV-1).
   7818..7851    +  protein_bind   loxP: Cre-mediated recombination occurs in the 8-bp core sequence (GCATACAT). Cre recombinase
   7871..8051    +  LTR            5' LTR (truncated): truncated 5' long terminal repeat (LTR) from HIV-1
   8076..8094    -  promoter       SP6 promoter: promoter for bacteriophage SP6 RNA polymerase
   8322..8601    +  CDS            TcR (fragment): tetracycline efflux protein; tet; confers resistance to tetracycline
   8602..8650    -  misc_feature   bom (fragment): basis of mobility region from pBR322
   8752..8787    -  CDS            rop (fragment): Rop protein, which maintains plasmids at low copy number; rop
   8882..8986    +  promoter       AmpR promoter: bla
   8987..9847    +  CDS            AmpR: β-lactamase; bla; confers resistance to ampicillin, carbenicillin, and related antibiotics
  10018..10606   +  rep_origin     ori: high-copy-number ColE1/pMB1/pBR322/pUC origin of replication
  10789..10845   +  CDS            lacI (fragment): lac repressor; lacI; The lac repressor binds to the lac operator to inhibit transcription in E. coli. This inhibition can be relieved by adding lactose or isopropyl-β-D-thiogalactopyranoside (IPTG).
  10852..11181   +  promoter       SV40 promoter: SV40 enhancer and early promoter
  11381..11500   +  CDS            gpt (fragment): XGPT_ECOLI - Also known as gpp, gxu. Experimental evidence at protein level: Swiss-Prot protein existence level 1. Purine salvage pathway enzyme that catalyzes the transfer of the ribosyl-5-phosphate group from 5-phospho-alpha-D-ribose 1- diphosphate (PRPP) to the N9 position of the 6-oxopurines guanine and xanthine to form the corresponding ribonucleotides GMP (guanosine 5'- monophosphate) and XMP (xanthosine 5'-monophosphate), with the release of PPi. To a lesser extent, also acts on hypoxanthine (PubMed:9100006, PubMed:3886014). Does not ribophosphorylate adenine (PubMed:3886014). From Esch
  11500..11835   +  CDS            gpt (fragment): XGPT_ECOLI - Also known as gpp, gxu. Experimental evidence at protein level: Swiss-Prot protein existence level 1. Purine salvage pathway enzyme that catalyzes the transfer of the ribosyl-5-phosphate group from 5-phospho-alpha-D-ribose 1- diphosphate (PRPP) to the N9 position of the 6-oxopurines guanine and xanthine to form the corresponding ribonucleotides GMP (guanosine 5'- monophosphate) and XMP (xanthosine 5'-monophosphate), with the release of PPi. To a lesser extent, also acts on hypoxanthine (PubMed:9100006, PubMed:3886014). Does not ribophosphorylate adenine (PubMed:3886014). From Esch
  11930..12235   +  CDS            frsA (fragment): FRSA_ECOLI - Also known as yafA. Experimental evidence at protein level: Swiss-Prot protein existence level 1. Catalyzes the hydrolysis of esters (PubMed:15808744). Displays esterase activity toward pNP-butyrate (PubMed:15808744). May stimulate mixed-acid fermentation by acting as a fermentation/respiration switch that down-regulates respiration and up- regulates fermentation rates (PubMed:15169777). From Escherichia coli (strain K12).
  12239..12313   +  CDS            small t antigen (fragment): SV40 (simian virus 40) small t antigen
  12315..12380   +  intron         small t intron: SV40 (simian virus 40) small t antigen intron
  12510..12530   +  CDS            SV40 NLS: nuclear localization signal of SV40 (simian virus 40) large T antigen
  12849..12932   +  CDS            large T antigen (fragment): large T antigen from SV40 (simian virus 40)
  12955..13089   +  polyA_signal   SV40 poly(A) signal: SV40 polyadenylation signal
  13256..329     +  CDS            nef (fragment) (across the origin): NEF_HV1BR - Experimental evidence at protein level: Swiss-Prot protein existence level 1. Extracellular Nef protein targets CD4(+) T-lymphocytes for apoptosis by interacting with CXCR4 surface receptors (PubMed:14990729). From Human immunodeficiency virus type 1 group M subtype B (isolate BRU/LAI) (HIV-1).
