[The description below was written by a language model from this plasmid's Addgene catalogue record and pLannotate feature annotations shown in this document.]
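Description:
pWPI-TBX2 is a 13,256 bp HIV-1-derived lentiviral transfer plasmid built on the pWPI backbone, designed for constitutive overexpression of human TBX2 in mammalian cells. In bacteria it is maintained through a high-copy ColE1/pUC-type origin and selected with ampicillin via the β-lactamase gene. It is grown in a recombination-tolerant strain, as is usual for plasmids carrying repeated LTR sequences.

The viral region is bounded by truncated HIV-1 LTR sequences and contains the Ψ packaging signal with an adjoining gag fragment, plus the Rev response element for Rev-dependent nuclear export of the genomic RNA. Inside it, the human EF-1α promoter drives a bicistronic transcript. The TBX2 coding sequence, a roughly 2.15 kb insert cloned at a PacI site retained on both sides, comes first, followed by an EMCV IRES and EGFP. Transduced cells therefore co-express the T-box transcription factor and a green fluorescent marker from a single mRNA, which allows them to be identified or sorted by fluorescence. A cPPT/CTS element is annotated between TBX2 and the IRES, and a WPRE downstream of EGFP enhances transcript stability and expression. A loxP site lies just upstream of the 3′ LTR. No mammalian drug-resistance marker is annotated within the viral cassette.

The remaining annotations outside the LTRs, including an SV40 promoter with gpt fragments, SV40 small t intron and poly(A) sequences, and fragments of tetracycline resistance, rop and lacI genes, appear to be backbone remnants rather than functional payload. The associated publication concerns differentiation of brain mural cells from human pluripotent stem cell-derived neural crest, which suggests the vector was used to test TBX2 overexpression in that setting.
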