Addgene plasmid #185526: pWPI-TBX2
Purpose: Constitutive overexpression of human TBX2
Depositing lab: Sean Palecek & Eric Shusta. Depositing organization: University of Wisconsin, Madison. Publication: Notch3 directs differentiation of brain mural cells from human pluripotent stem cell-derived neural crest. Gastfriend BD, Snyder ME, Holt HE, Daneman R, Palecek SP, Shusta EV. Sci Adv. 2024 Feb 2;10(5):eadi1737. doi: 10.1126/sciadv.adi1737. Epub 2024 Feb 2. PubMed 38306433.
Backbone
  Vector backbone: pWPI
  Backbone manufacturer: Didier Trono
  Backbone size w/o insert (bp): 11103
  Total vector size (bp): 13256
  Vector type: Lentiviral
Growth in bacteria
  Bacterial resistance: Ampicillin, 100 μg/mL
  Growth temperature: 37°C
  Growth strain: NEB Stable
  Copy number: High Copy
Gene/Insert
  Gene/Insert name: TBX2
  Species: H. sapiens (human)
  Insert size (bp): 2153
  Entrez Gene: TBX2 (a.k.a. VETD)
  Promoter: EF-1a
  Cloning method: Restriction Enzyme; 5′ cloning site PacI (not destroyed); 3′ cloning site PacI (not destroyed)
  Sequencing primers: 5′ TCAAGCCTCAGACAGTGGTTC; 3′ CCTCACATTGCCAAAAGACG
Terms and licenses: Academic/Nonprofit Terms; Industry Terms: Not Available to Industry
How to cite: pWPI-TBX2 was a gift from Sean Palecek & Eric Shusta (Addgene plasmid # 185526 ; http://n2t.net/addgene:185526 ; RRID:Addgene_185526)
